>Addgene plasmid #13316 | pcDNA-DEST47 PINK1 C-GFP | depositor full sequence | sequence record 7609 | Author sequence
GACGGATCGGGAGATCTCCCGATCCCCTATGGTGCACTCTCAGTACAATCTGCTCTGATGCCGCATAGTT
AAGCCAGTATCTGCTCCCTGCTTGTGTGTTGGAGGTCGCTGAGTAGTGCGCGAGCAAAATTTAAGCTACA
ACAAGGCAAGGCTTGACCGACAATTGCATGAAGAATCTGCTTAGGGTTAGGCGTTTTGCGCTGCTTCGCG
ATGTACGGGCCAGATATACGCGTTGACATTGATTATTGACTAGTTATTAATAGTAATCAATTACGGGGTC
ATTAGTTCATAGCCCATATATGGAGTTCCGCGTTACATAACTTACGGTAAATGGCCCGCCTGGCTGACCG
CCCAACGACCCCCGCCCATTGACGTCAATAATGACGTATGTTCCCATAGTAACGCCAATAGGGACTTTCC
ATTGACGTCAATGGGTGGAGTATTTACGGTAAACTGCCCACTTGGCAGTACATCAAGTGTATCATATGCC
AAGTACGCCCCCTATTGACGTCAATGACGGTAAATGGCCCGCCTGGCATTATGCCCAGTACATGACCTTA
TGGGACTTTCCTACTTGGCAGTACATCTACGTATTAGTCATCGCTATTACCATGGTGATGCGGTTTTGGC
AGTACATCAATGGGCGTGGATAGCGGTTTGACTCACGGGGATTTCCAAGTCTCCACCCCATTGACGTCAA
TGGGAGTTTGTTTTGGCACCAAAATCAACGGGACTTTCCAAAATGTCGTAACAACTCCGCCCCATTGACG
CAAATGGGCGGTAGGCGTGTACGGTGGGAGGTCTATATAAGCAGAGCTCTCTGGCTAACTAGAGAACCCA
CTGCTTACTGGCTTATCGAAATTAATACGACTCACTATAGGGAGACCCAAGCTGGCTAGTTAAGCTTGGT
ACTCAAACAAGTTTGTACAAAAAAGCAGGCTTGAAGGAATTCGGTACCATGGCGGTGCGACAGGCGCTGG
GCCGCGGCCTGCAGCTGGGTCGAGCGCTGCTGCTGCGCTTCACGGGCAAGCCCGGCCGGGCCTACGGCTT
GGGGCGGCCGGGCCCGGCGGCGGGCTGTGTCCGCGGGGAGCGTCCAGGCTGGGCCGCAGGACCGGGCGCG
GAGCCTCGCAGGGTCGGGCTCGGGCTCCCTAACCGTCTCCGCTTCTTCCGCCAGTCGGTGGCCGGGCTGG
CGGCGCGGTTGCAGCGGCAGTTCGTGGTGCGGGCCTGGGGCTGCGCGGGCCCTTGCGGCCGGGCAGTCTT
TCTGGCCTTCGGGCTAGGGCTGGGCCTCATCGAGGAAAAACAGGCGGAGAGCCGGCGGGCGGTCTCGGCC
TGTCAGGAGATCCAGGCAATTTTTACCCAGAAAAGCAAGCCGGGGCCTGACCCGTTGGACACGAGACGCT
TGCAGGGCTTTCGGCTGGAGGAGTATCTGATAGGGCAGTCCATTGGTAAGGGCTGCAGTGCTGCTGTGTA
TGAAGCCACCATGCCTACATTGCCCCAGAACCTGGAGGTGACAAAGAGCACCGGGTTGCTTCCAGGGAGA
GGCCCAGGTACCAGTGCACCAGGAGAAGGGCAGGAGCGAGCTCCGGGGGCCCCTGCCTTCCCCTTGGCCA
TCAAGATGATGTGGAACATCTCGGCAGGTTCCTCCAGCGAAGCCATCTTGAACACAATGAGCCAGGAGCT
GGTCCCAGCGAGCCGAGTGGCCTTGGCTGGGGAGTATGGAGCAGTCACTTACAGAAAATCCAAGAGAGGT
CCCAAGCAACTAGCCCCTCACCCCAACATCATCCGGGTTCTCCGCGCCTTCACCTCTTCCGTGCCGCTGC
TGCCAGGGGCCCTGGTCGACTACCCTGATGTGCTGCCCTCACGCCTCCACCCTGAAGGCCTGGGCCATGG
CCGGACGCTGTTCCTCGTTATGAAGAACTATCCCTGTACCCTGCGCCAGTACCTTTGTGTGAACACACCC
AGCCCCCGCCTCGCCGCCATGATGCTGCTGCAGCTGCTGGAAGGCGTGGACCATCTGGTTCAACAGGGCA
TCGCGCACAGAGACCTGAAATCCGACAACATCCTTGTGGAGCTGGACCCAGACGGCTGCCCCTGGCTGGT
GATCGCAGATTTTGGCTGCTGCCTGGCTGATGAGAGCATCGGCCTGCAGTTGCCCTTCAGCAGCTGGTAC
GTGGATCGGGGCGGAAACGGCTGTCTGATGGCCCCAGAGGTGTCCACGGCCCGTCCTGGCCCCAGGGCAG
TGATTGACTACAGCAAGGCTGATGCCTGGGCAGTGGGAGCCATCGCCTATGAAATCTTCGGGCTTGTCAA
TCCCTTCTACGGCCAGGGCAAGGCCCACCTTGAAAGCCGCAGCTACCAAGAGGCTCAGCTACCTGCACTG
CCCGAGTCAGTGCCTCCAGACGTGAGACAGTTGGTGAGGGCACTGCTCCAGCGAGAGGCCAGCAAGAGAC
CATCTGCCCGAGTAGCCGCAAATGTGCTTCATCTAAGCCTCTGGGGTGAACATATTCTAGCCCTGAAGAA
TCTGAAGTTAGACAAGATGGTTGGCTGGCTCCTCCAACAATCGGCCGCCACTTTGTTGGCCAACAGGCTC
ACAGAGAAGTGTTGTGTGGAAACAAAAATGAAGATGCTCTTTCTGGCTAACCTGGAGTGTGAAACGCTCT
GCCAGGCAGCCCTCCTCCTCTGCTCATGGAGGGCAGCCCTGAAGCTCGAGTGCGGCCGCAACCCAGCTTT
CTTGTACAAAGTGGTTCGATCTAGAATGGCTAGCAAAGGAGAAGAACTTTTCACTGGAGTTGTCCCAATT
CTTGTTGAATTAGATGGTGATGTTAATGGGCACAAATTTTCTGTCAGTGGAGAGGGTGAAGGTGATGCTA
CATACGGAAAGCTTACCCTTAAATTTATTTGCACTACTGGAAAACTACCTGTTCCATGGCCAACACTTGT
CACTACTTTCTCTTATGGTGTTCAATGCTTTTCCCGTTATCCGGATCATATGAAACGGCATGACTTTTTC
AAGAGTGCCATGCCCGAAGGTTATGTACAGGAACGCACTATATCTTTCAAAGATGACGGGAACTACAAGA
CGCGTGCTGAAGTCAAGTTTGAAGGTGATACCCTTGTTAATCGTATCGAGTTAAAAGGTATTGATTTTAA
AGAAGATGGAAACATTCTCGGACACAAACTCGAGTACAACTATAACTCACACAATGTATACATCACGGCA
GACAAACAAAAGAATGGAATCAAAGCTAACTTCAAAATTCGCCACAACATTGAAGATGGATCCGTTCAAC
TAGCAGACCATTATCAACAAAATACTCCAATTGGCGATGGCCCTGTCCTTTTACCAGACAACCATTACCT
GTCGACACAATCTGCCCTTTCGAAAGATCCCAACGAAAAGCGTGACCACATGGTCCTTCTTGAGTTTGTA
ACTGCTGCTGGGATTACACATGGCATGGATGAGCTCTACAAATAATGAATTAAACCCGCTGATCAGCCTC
GACTGTGCCTTCTAGTTGCCAGCCATCTGTTGTTTGCCCCTCCCCCGTGCCTTCCTTGACCCTGGAAGGT
GCCACTCCCACTGTCCTTTCCTAATAAAATGAGGAAATTGCATCGCATTGTCTGAGTAGGTGTCATTCTA
TTCTGGGGGGTGGGGTGGGGCAGGACAGCAAGGGGGAGGATTGGGAAGACAATAGCAGGCATGCTGGGGA
TGCGGTGGGCTCTATGGCTTCTGAGGCGGAAAGAACCAGCTGGGGCTCTAGGGGGTATCCCC
[124 nt withheld, positions 3773-3896]
C
[91 nt withheld, positions 3898-3988]
A
[49 nt withheld, positions 3990-4038]
CCTTTGACGTTGGAGTCCACGTTCTTT
[37 nt withheld, positions 4066-4102]
ACCCTATCTCGGTCTATTCTTTTGATTTATAAGGGATTTTGCCGATTTCGGCCTATTGGTTAAAAAATGA
GCTGATTTAACAAAAATTTAACGCGAATTAATTCTGTGGAATGTGTGTCAGTTAGGGTGTGGAAAGTCCC
CAGGCTCCCCAGCAGGCAGAAGTATGCAAAGCATGCATCTCAATTAGTCAGCAACCAGGTGTGGAAAGTC
CCCAGGCTCCCCAGCAGGCAGAAGTATGCAAAGCATGCATCTCAATTAGTCAGCAACCATAGTCCCGCCC
CTAACTCCGCCCATCCCGCCCCTAACTCCGCCCAGTTCCGCCCATTCTCCGCCCCATGGCTGACTAATTT
TTTTTATTTATGCAGAGGCCGAGGCCGCCTCTGCCTCTGAGCTATTCCAGAAGTAGTGAGGAGGCTTTTT
TGGAGGCCTAGGCTTTTGCAAAAAGCTCCCGGGAGCTTGTATATCCATTTTCGGATCTGATCAAGAGACA
GGATGAGGATCGTTTCGCATGATTGAACAAGATGGATTGCACGCAGGTTCTCCGGCCGCTTGGGTGGAGA
GGCTATTCGGCTATGACTGGGCACAACAGACAATCGGCTGCTCTGATGCCGCCGTGTTCCGGCTGTCAGC
GCAGGGGCGCCCGGTTCTTTTTGTCAAGACCGACCTGTCCGGTGCCCTGAATGAACTGCAGGACGAGGCA
GCGCGGCTATCGTGGCTGGCCACGACGGGCGTTCCTTGCGCAGCTGTGCTCGACGTTGTCACTGAAGCGG
GAAGGGACTGGCTGCTATTGGGCGAAGTGCCGGGGCAGGATCTCCTGTCATCTCACCTTGCTCCTGCCGA
GAAAGTATCCATCATGGCTGATGCAATGCGGCGGCTGCATACGCTTGATCCGGCTACCTGCCCATTCGAC
CACCAAGCGAAACATCGCATCGAGCGAGCACGTACTCGGATGGAAGCCGGTCTTGTCGATCAGGATGATC
TGGACGAAGAGCATCAGGGGCTCGCGCCAGCCGAACTGTTCGCCAGGCTCAAGGCGCGCATGCCCGACGG
CGAGGATCTCGTCGTGACCCATGGCGATGCCTGCTTGCCGAATATCATGGTGGAAAATGGCCGCTTTTCT
GGATTCATCGACTGTGGCCGGCTGGGTGTGGCGGACCGCTATCAGGACATAGCGTTGGCTACCCGTGATA
TTGCTGAAGAGCTTGGCGGCGAATGGGCTGACCGCTTCCTCGTGCTTTACGGTATCGCCGCTCCCGATTC
GCAGCGCATCGCCTTCTATCGCCTTCTTGACGAGTTCTTCTGAGCGGGACTCTGGGGTTCGCGAAATGAC
CGACCAAGCGACGCCCAACCTGCCATCACGAGATTTCGATTCCACCGCCGCCTTCTATGAAAGGTTGGGC
TTCGGAATCGTTTTCCGGGACGCCGGCTGGATGATCCTCCAGCGCGGGGATCTCATGCTGGAGTTCTTCG
CCCACCCCAACTTGTTTATTGCAGCTTATAATGGTTACAAATAAAGCAATAGCATCACAAATTTCACAAA
TAAAGCATTTTTTTCACTGCATTCTAGTTGTGGTTTGTCCAAACTCATCAATGTATCTTATCATGTCTGT
ATACCGTCGACCTCTAGCTAGAGCTTGGCGTAATCATGGTCATAGCTGTTTCCTGTGTGAAATTGTTATC
CGCTCACAATTCCACACAACATACGAGCCGGAAGCATAAAGTGTAAAGCCTGGGGTGCCTAATGAGTGAG
CTAACTCACATTAATTGCGTTGCGCTCACTGCCCGCTTTCCAGTCGGGAAACCTGTCGTGCCAGCTGCAT
TAATGAATCGGCCAACGCGCGGGGAGAGGCGGTTTGCGTATTGGGCGCTCTTCCGCTTCCTCGCTCACTG
ACTCGCTGCGCTCGGTCGTTCGGCTGCGGCGAGCGGTATCAGCTCACTCAAAGGCGGTAATACGGTTATC
CACAGAATCAGGGGATAACGCAGGAAAGAACATGTGAGCAAAAGGCCAGCAAAAGGCCAGGAACCGTAAA
AAGGCCGCGTTGCTGGCGTTTTTCCATAGGCTCCGCCCCCCTGACGAGCATCACAAAAATCGACGCTCAA
GTCAGAGGTGGCGAAACCCGACAGGACTATAAAGATACCAGGCGTTTCCCCCTGGAAGCTCCCTCGTGCG
CTCTCCTGTTCCGACCCTGCCGCTTACCGGATACCTGTCCGCCTTTCTCCCTTCGGGAAGCGTGGCGCTT
TCTCATAGCTCACGCTGTAGGTATCTCAGTTCGGTGTAGGTCGTTCGCTCCAAGCTGGGCTGTGTGCACG
AACCCCCCGTTCAGCCCGACCGCTGCGCCTTATCCGGTAACTATCGTCTTGAGTCCAACCCGGTAAGACA
CGACTTATCGCCACTGGCAGCAGCCACTGGTAACAGGATTAGCAGAGCGAGGTATGTAGGCGGTGCTACA
GAGTTCTTGAAGTGGTGGCCTAACTACGGCTACACTAGAAGAACAGTATTTGGTATCTGCGCTCTGCTGA
AGCCAGTTACCTTCGGAAAAAGAGTTGGTAGCTCTTGATCCGGCAAACAAACCACCGCTGGTAGCGGTGG
TTTTTTTGTTTGCAAGCAGCAGATTACGCGCAGAAAAAAAGGATCTCAAGAAGATCCTTTGATCTTTTCT
ACGGGGTCTGACGCTCAGTGGAACGAAAACTCACGTTAAGGGATTTTGGTCATGAGATTATCAAAAAGGA
TCTTCACCTAGATCCTTTTAAATTAAAAATGAAGTTTTAAATCAATCTAAAGTATATATGAGTAAACTTG
GTCTGACAGTTACCAATGCTTAATCAGTGAGGCACCTATCTCAGCGATCTGTCTATTTCGTTCATCCATA
GTTGCCTGACTCCCCGTCGTGTAGATAACTACGATACGGGAGGGCTTACCATCTGGCCCCAGTGCTGCAA
TGATACCGCGAGACCCACGCTCACCGGCTCCAGATTTATCAGCAATAAACCAGCCAGCCGGAAGGGCCGA
GCGCAGAAGTGGTCCTGCAACTTTATCCGCCTCCATCCAGTCTATTAATTGTTGCCGGGAAGCTAGAGTA
AGTAGTTCGCCAGTTAATAGTTTGCGCAACGTTGTTGCCATTGCTACAGGCATCGTGGTGTCACGCTCGT
CGTTTGGTATGGCTTCATTCAGCTCCGGTTCCCAACGATCAAGGCGAGTTACATGATCCCCCATGTTGTG
CAAAAAAGCGGTTAGCTCCTTCGGTCCTCCGATCGTTGTCAGAAGTAAGTTGGCCGCAGTGTTATCACTC
ATGGTTATGGCAGCACTGCATAATTCTCTTACTGTCATGCCATCCGTAAGATGCTTTTCTGTGACTGGTG
AGTACTCAACCAAGTCATTCTGAGAATAGTGTATGCGGCGACCGAGTTGCTCTTGCCCGGCGTCAATACG
GGATAATACCGCGCCACATAGCAGAACTTTAAAAGTGCTCATCATTGGAAAACGTTCTTCGGGGCGAAAA
CTCTCAAGGATCTTACCGCTGTTGAGATCCAGTTCGATGTAACCCACTCGTGCACCCAACTGATCTTCAG
CATCTTTTACTTTCACCAGCGTTTCTGGGTGAGCAAAAACAGGAAGGCAAAATGCCGCAAAAAAGGGAAT
AAGGGCGACACGGAAATGTTGAATACTCATACTCTTCCTTTTTCAATATTATTGAAGCATTTATCAGGGT
TATTGTCTCATGAGCGGATACATATTTGAATGTATTTAGAAAAATAAACAAATAGGGGTTCCGCGCACAT
TTCCCCGAAAAGTGCCACCTGACGTC
Features (pLannotate 1.2.2; 23 found; start..end, strand, type, name):
     28..80      -  misc_feature   bom (fragment): basis of mobility region from pBR322
    235..614     +  enhancer       CMV enhancer: human cytomegalovirus immediate early enhancer
    615..818     +  promoter       CMV promoter: human cytomegalovirus (CMV) immediate early promoter
    814..847     +  LTR            5' LTR (truncated) (fragment): truncated 5' long terminal repeat (LTR) from HIV-1
    863..881     +  promoter       T7 promoter: promoter for bacteriophage T7 RNA polymerase
    917..941     +  protein_bind   attB1: mutant version of attB; recombination site for the Gateway® BP reaction BP Clonase™
    959..2701    +  CDS            PINK1: human PTEN-induced putative kinase 1, a mitochondria serine/threonine protein kinase
   2721..2745    -  protein_bind   attB2: mutant version of attB; recombination site for the Gateway® BP reaction BP Clonase™
   2756..3475    +  CDS            Cycle 3 GFP: Cycle 3 GFP (Crameri et al., 1996) mammalian codon-optimized
   3503..3727    +  polyA_signal   bGH poly(A) signal: bovine growth hormone polyadenylation signal
   3731..3752    +  promoter       SV40 promoter (fragment): SV40 enhancer and early promoter
   3773..4201    +  rep_origin     f1 ori (sequence partly withheld): f1 bacteriophage origin of replication; arrow indicates direction of (+) strand synthesis
   4215..4544    +  promoter       SV40 promoter: SV40 enhancer and early promoter
   4611..5402    +  CDS            neo: KKA2_KLEPN - Also known as kan, nptII. Experimental evidence at protein level: Swiss-Prot protein existence level 1. Resistance to kanamycin, neomycin, paromomycin, ribostamycin, butirosin and gentamicin B. From Klebsiella pneumoniae.
   5428..5586    +  CDS            ble (fragment): BLE_KLEPN - Experimental evidence at protein level: Swiss-Prot protein existence level 1. Binding protein with a strong affinity to the bleomycin family of antibiotics. Binds to CL990; an antimitotic-antibiotic compound. From Klebsiella pneumoniae.
   5581..5702    +  polyA_signal   SV40 poly(A) signal: SV40 polyadenylation signal
   5775..5791    -  protein_bind   lac operator: The lac repressor binds to the lac operator to inhibit transcription in E. coli. This inhibition can be relieved by adding lactose or isopropyl-β-D-thiogalactopyranoside (IPTG). lac repressor encoded by lacI
   5799..5829    -  promoter       lac promoter: promoter for the E. coli lac operon
   5844..5865    -  protein_bind   CAP binding site: CAP binding activates transcription in the presence of cAMP. E. coli catabolite activator protein
   5878..5970    -  CDS            lacI (fragment): lac repressor; lacI; The lac repressor binds to the lac operator to inhibit transcription in E. coli. This inhibition can be relieved by adding lactose or isopropyl-β-D-thiogalactopyranoside (IPTG).
   6153..6741    -  rep_origin     ori: high-copy-number ColE1/pMB1/pBR322/pUC origin of replication
   6912..7772    -  CDS            AmpR: β-lactamase; bla; confers resistance to ampicillin, carbenicillin, and related antibiotics
   7773..7877    -  promoter       AmpR promoter: bla
