>Addgene plasmid #13316 | pcDNA-DEST47 PINK1 C-GFP | addgene full sequence | sequence record 267586 | Addgene NGS Result
AAGAATCTGCTTAGGGTTAGGCGTTTTGCGCTGCTTCGCGATGTACGGGCCAGATATACGCGTTGACATT
GATTATTGACTAGTTATTAATAGTAATCAATTACGGGGTCATTAGTTCATAGCCCATATATGGAGTTCCG
CGTTACATAACTTACGGTAAATGGCCCGCCTGGCTGACCGCCCAACGACCCCCGCCCATTGACGTCAATA
ATGACGTATGTTCCCATAGTAACGCCAATAGGGACTTTCCATTGACGTCAATGGGTGGAGTATTTACGGT
AAACTGCCCACTTGGCAGTACATCAAGTGTATCATATGCCAAGTACGCCCCCTATTGACGTCAATGACGG
TAAATGGCCCGCCTGGCATTATGCCCAGTACATGACCTTATGGGACTTTCCTACTTGGCAGTACATCTAC
GTATTAGTCATCGCTATTACCATGGTGATGCGGTTTTGGCAGTACATCAATGGGCGTGGATAGCGGTTTG
ACTCACGGGGATTTCCAAGTCTCCACCCCATTGACGTCAATGGGAGTTTGTTTTGGCACCAAAATCAACG
GGACTTTCCAAAATGTCGTAACAACTCCGCCCCATTGACGCAAATGGGCGGTAGGCGTGTACGGTGGGAG
GTCTATATAAGCAGAGCTCTCTGGCTAACTAGAGAACCCACTGCTTACTGGCTTATCGAAATTAATACGA
CTCACTATAGGGAGACCCAAGCTGGCTAGTTAAGCTTGATCAAACAAGTTTGTACAAAAAAGCAGGCTTG
AAGGAATTCGGTACCATGGCGGTGCGACAGGCGCTGGGCCGCGGCCTGCAGCTGGGTCGAGCGCTGCTGC
TGCGCTTCACGGGCAAGCCCGGCCGGGCCTACGGCTTGGGGCGGCCGGGCCCGGCGGCGGGCTGTGTCCG
CGGGGAGCGTCCAGGCTGGGCCGCAGGACCGGGCGCGGAGCCTCGCAGGGTCGGGCTCGGGCTCCCTAAC
CGTCTCCGCTTCTTCCGCCAGTCGGTGGCCGGGCTGGCGGCGCGGTTGCAGCGGCAGTTCGTGGTGCGGG
CCTGGGGCTGCGCGGGCCCTTGCGGCCGGGCAGTCTTTCTGGCCTTCGGGCTAGGGCTGGGCCTCATCGA
GGAAAAACAGGCGGAGAGCCGGCGGGCGGTCTCGGCCTGTCAGGAGATCCAGGCAATTTTTACCCAGAAA
AGCAAGCCGGGGCCTGACCCGTTGGACACGAGACGCTTGCAGGGCTTTCGGCTGGAGGAGTATCTGATAG
GGCAGTCCATTGGTAAGGGCTGCAGTGCTGCTGTGTATGAAGCCACCATGCCTACATTGCCCCAGAACCT
GGAGGTGACAAAGAGCACCGGGTTGCTTCCAGGGAGAGGCCCAGGTACCAGTGCACCAGGAGAAGGGCAG
GAGCGAGCTCCGGGGGCCCCTGCCTTCCCCTTGGCCATCAAGATGATGTGGAACATCTCGGCAGGTTCCT
CCAGCGAAGCCATCTTGAACACAATGAGCCAGGAGCTGGTCCCAGCGAGCCGAGTGGCCTTGGCTGGGGA
GTATGGAGCAGTCACTTACAGAAAATCCAAGAGAGGTCCCAAGCAACTAGCCCCTCACCCCAACATCATC
CGGGTTCTCCGCGCCTTCACCTCTTCCGTGCCGCTGCTGCCAGGGGCCCTGGTCGACTACCCTGATGTGC
TGCCCTCACGCCTCCACCCTGAAGGCCTGGGCCATGGCCGGACGCTGTTCCTCGTTATGAAGAACTATCC
CTGTACCCTGCGCCAGTACCTTTGTGTGAACACACCCAGCCCCCGCCTCGCCGCCATGATGCTGCTGCAG
CTGCTGGAAGGCGTGGACCATCTGGTTCAACAGGGCATCGCGCACAGAGACCTGAAATCCGACAACATCC
TTGTGGAGCTGGACCCAGACGGCTGCCCCTGGCTGGTGATCGCAGATTTTGGCTGCTGCCTGGCTGATGA
GAGCATCGGCCTGCAGTTGCCCTTCAGCAGCTGGTACGTGGATCGGGGCGGAAACGGCTGTCTGATGGCC
CCAGAGGTGTCCACGGCCCGTCCTGGCCCCAGGGCAGTGATTGACTACAGCAAGGCTGATGCCTGGGCAG
TGGGAGCCATCGCCTATGAAATCTTCGGGCTTGTCAATCCCTTCTACGGCCAGGGCAAGGCCCACCTTGA
AAGCCGCAGCTACCAAGAGGCTCAGCTACCTGCACTGCCCGAGTCAGTGCCTCCAGACGTGAGACAGTTG
GTGAGGGCACTGCTCCAGCGAGAGGCCAGCAAGAGACCATCTGCCCGAGTAGCCGCAAATGTGCTTCATC
TAAGCCTCTGGGGTGAACATATTCTAGCCCTGAAGAATCTGAAGTTAGACAAGATGGTTGGCTGGCTCCT
CCAACAATCGGCCGCCACTTTGTTGGCCAACAGGCTCACAGAGAAGTGTTGTGTGGAAACAAAAATGAAG
ATGCTCTTTCTGGCTAACCTGGAGTGTGAAACGCTCTGCCAGGCAGCCCTCCTCCTCTGCTCATGGAGGG
CAGCCCTGAAGCTCGAGTGCGGCCGCAACCCAGCTTTCTTGTACAAAGTGGTTCGATCTAGAATGGCTAG
CAAAGGAGAAGAACTTTTCACTGGAGTTGTCCCAATTCTTGTTGAATTAGATGGTGATGTTAATGGGCAC
AAATTTTCTGTCAGTGGAGAGGGTGAAGGTGATGCTACATACGGAAAGCTTACCCTTAAATTTATTTGCA
CTACTGGAAAACTACCTGTTCCATGGCCAACACTTGTCACTACTTTCTCTTATGGTGTTCAATGCTTTTC
CCGTTATCCGGATCATATGAAACGGCATGACTTTTTCAAGAGTGCCATGCCCGAAGGTTATGTACAGGAA
CGCACTATATCTTTCAAAGATGACGGGAACTACAAGACGCGTGCTGAAGTCAAGTTTGAAGGTGATACCC
TTGTTAATCGTATCGAGTTAAAAGGTATTGATTTTAAAGAAGATGGAAACATTCTCGGACACAAACTCGA
GTACAACTATAACTCACACAATGTATACATCACGGCAGACAAACAAAAGAATGGAATCAAAGCTAACTTC
AAAATTCGCCACAACATTGAAGATGGATCCGTTCAACTAGCAGACCATTATCAACAAAATACTCCAATTG
GCGATGGCCCTGTCCTTTTACCAGACAACCATTACCTGTCGACACAATCTGCCCTTTCGAAAGATCCCAA
CGAAAAGCGTGACCACATGGTCCTTCTTGAGTTTGTAACTGCTGCTGGGATTACACATGGCATGGATGAG
CTCTACAAATAATGAATTAAACCCGCTGATCAGCCTCGACTGTGCCTTCTAGTTGCCAGCCATCTGTTGT
TTGCCCCTCCCCCGTGCCTTCCTTGACCCTGGAAGGTGCCACTCCCACTGTCCTTTCCTAATAAAATGAG
GAAATTGCATCGCATTGTCTGAGTAGGTGTCATTCTATTCTGGGGGGTGGGGTGGGGCAGGACAGCAAGG
GGGAGGATTGGGAAGACAATAGCAGGCATGCTGGGGATGCGGTGGGCTCTATGGCTTCTGAGGCGGAAAG
AACCAGCTGGGGCTCTAGGGGGTATCCCC
[124 nt withheld, positions 3600-3723]
C
[91 nt withheld, positions 3725-3815]
A
[49 nt withheld, positions 3817-3865]
CCTTTGACGTTGGAGTCCACGTTCTTT
[37 nt withheld, positions 3893-3929]
ACCCTATCTCGGTCTATTCTTTTGATTTATAAGGGATTTTGCCGATTTCGGCCTATTGGTTAAAAAATGA
GCTGATTTAACAAAAATTTAACGCGAATTAATTCTGTGGAATGTGTGTCAGTTAGGGTGTGGAAAGTCCC
CAGGCTCCCCAGCAGGCAGAAGTATGCAAAGCATGCATCTCAATTAGTCAGCAACCAGGTGTGGAAAGTC
CCCAGGCTCCCCAGCAGGCAGAAGTATGCAAAGCATGCATCTCAATTAGTCAGCAACCATAGTCCCGCCC
CTAACTCCGCCCATCCCGCCCCTAACTCCGCCCAGTTCCGCCCATTCTCCGCCCCATGGCTGACTAATTT
TTTTTATTTATGCAGAGGCCGAGGCCGCCTCTGCCTCTGAGCTATTCCAGAAGTAGTGAGGAGGCTTTTT
TGGAGGCCTAGGCTTTTGCAAAAAGCTCCCGGGAGCTTGTATATCCATTTTCGGATCTGATCAAGAGACA
GGATGAGGATCGTTTCGCATGATTGAACAAGATGGATTGCACGCAGGTTCTCCGGCCGCTTGGGTGGAGA
GGCTATTCGGCTATGACTGGGCACAACAGACAATCGGCTGCTCTGATGCCGCCGTGTTCCGGCTGTCAGC
GCAGGGGCGCCCGGTTCTTTTTGTCAAGACCGACCTGTCCGGTGCCCTGAATGAACTGCAGGACGAGGCA
GCGCGGCTATCGTGGCTGGCCACGACGGGCGTTCCTTGCGCAGCTGTGCTCGACGTTGTCACTGAAGCGG
GAAGGGACTGGCTGCTATTGGGCGAAGTGCCGGGGCAGGATCTCCTGTCATCTCACCTTGCTCCTGCCGA
GAAAGTATCCATCATGGCTGATGCAATGCGGCGGCTGCATACGCTTGATCCGGCTACCTGCCCATTCGAC
CACCAAGCGAAACATCGCATCGAGCGAGCACGTACTCGGATGGAAGCCGGTCTTGTCGATCAGGATGATC
TGGACGAAGAGCATCAGGGGCTCGCGCCAGCCGAACTGTTCGCCAGGCTCAAGGCGCGCATGCCCGACGG
CGAGGATCTCGTCGTGACCCATGGCGATGCCTGCTTGCCGAATATCATGGTGGAAAATGGCCGCTTTTCT
GGATTCATCGACTGTGGCCGGCTGGGTGTGGCGGACCGCTATCAGGACATAGCGTTGGCTACCCGTGATA
TTGCTGAAGAGCTTGGCGGCGAATGGGCTGACCGCTTCCTCGTGCTTTACGGTATCGCCGCTCCCGATTC
GCAGCGCATCGCCTTCTATCGCCTTCTTGACGAGTTCTTCTGAGCGGGACTCTGGGGTTCGCGAAATGAC
CGACCAAGCGACGCCCAACCTGCCATCACGAGATTTCGATTCCACCGCCGCCTTCTATGAAAGGTTGGGC
TTCGGAATCGTTTTCCGGGACGCCGGCTGGATGATCCTCCAGCGCGGGGATCTCATGCTGGAGTTCTTCG
CCCACCCCAACTTGTTTATTGCAGCTTATAATGGTTACAAATAAAGCAATAGCATCACAAATTTCACAAA
TAAAGCATTTTTTTCACTGCATTCTAGTTGTGGTTTGTCCAAACTCATCAATGTATCTTATCATGTCTGT
ATACCGTCGACCTCTAGCTAGAGCTTGGCGTAATCATGGTCATAGCTGTTTCCTGTGTGAAATTGTTATC
CGCTCACAATTCCACACAACATACGAGCCGGAAGCATAAAGTGTAAAGCCTGGGGTGCCTAATGAGTGAG
CTAACTCACATTAATTGCGTTGCGCTCACTGCCCGCTTTCCAGTCGGGAAACCTGTCGTGCCAGCTGCAT
TAATGAATCGGCCAACGCGCGGGGAGAGGCGGTTTGCGTATTGGGCGCTCTTCCGCTTCCTCGCTCACTG
ACTCGCTGCGCTCGGTCGTTCGGCTGCGGCGAGCGGTATCAGCTCACTCAAAGGCGGTAATACGGTTATC
CACAGAATCAGGGGATAACGCAGGAAAGAACATGTGAGCAAAAGGCCAGCAAAAGGCCAGGAACCGTAAA
AAGGCCGCGTTGCTGGCGTTTTTCCATAGGCTCCGCCCCCCTGACGAGCATCACAAAAATCGACGCTCAA
GTCAGAGGTGGCGAAACCCGACAGGACTATAAAGATACCAGGCGTTTCCCCCTGGAAGCTCCCTCGTGCG
CTCTCCTGTTCCGACCCTGCCGCTTACCGGATACCTGTCCGCCTTTCTCCCTTCGGGAAGCGTGGCGCTT
TCTCATAGCTCACGCTGTAGGTATCTCAGTTCGGTGTAGGTCGTTCGCTCCAAGCTGGGCTGTGTGCACG
AACCCCCCGTTCAGCCCGACCGCTGCGCCTTATCCGGTAACTATCGTCTTGAGTCCAACCCGGTAAGACA
CGACTTATCGCCACTGGCAGCAGCCACTGGTAACAGGATTAGCAGAGCGAGGTATGTAGGCGGTGCTACA
GAGTTCTTGAAGTGGTGGCCTAACTACGGCTACACTAGAAGAACAGTATTTGGTATCTGCGCTCTGCTGA
AGCCAGTTACCTTCGGAAAAAGAGTTGGTAGCTCTTGATCCGGCAAACAAACCACCGCTGGTAGCGGTGG
TTTTTTTGTTTGCAAGCAGCAGATTACGCGCAGAAAAAAAGGATCTCAAGAAGATCCTTTGATCTTTTCT
ACGGGGTCTGACGCTCAGTGGAACGAAAACTCACGTTAAGGGATTTTGGTCATGAGATTATCAAAAAGGA
TCTTCACCTAGATCCTTTTAAATTAAAAATGAAGTTTTAAATCAATCTAAAGTATATATGAGTAAACTTG
GTCTGACAGTTACCAATGCTTAATCAGTGAGGCACCTATCTCAGCGATCTGTCTATTTCGTTCATCCATA
GTTGCCTGACTCCCCGTCGTGTAGATAACTACGATACGGGAGGGCTTACCATCTGGCCCCAGTGCTGCAA
TGATACCGCGAGACCCACGCTCACCGGCTCCAGATTTATCAGCAATAAACCAGCCAGCCGGAAGGGCCGA
GCGCAGAAGTGGTCCTGCAACTTTATCCGCCTCCATCCAGTCTATTAATTGTTGCCGGGAAGCTAGAGTA
AGTAGTTCGCCAGTTAATAGTTTGCGCAACGTTGTTGCCATTGCTACAGGCATCGTGGTGTCACGCTCGT
CGTTTGGTATGGCTTCATTCAGCTCCGGTTCCCAACGATCAAGGCGAGTTACATGATCCCCCATGTTGTG
CAAAAAAGCGGTTAGCTCCTTCGGTCCTCCGATCGTTGTCAGAAGTAAGTTGGCCGCAGTGTTATCACTC
ATGGTTATGGCAGCACTGCATAATTCTCTTACTGTCATGCCATCCGTAAGATGCTTTTCTGTGACTGGTG
AGTACTCAACCAAGTCATTCTGAGAATAGTGTATGCGGCGACCGAGTTGCTCTTGCCCGGCGTCAATACG
GGATAATACCGCGCCACATAGCAGAACTTTAAAAGTGCTCATCATTGGAAAACGTTCTTCGGGGCGAAAA
CTCTCAAGGATCTTACCGCTGTTGAGATCCAGTTCGATGTAACCCACTCGTGCACCCAACTGATCTTCAG
CATCTTTTACTTTCACCAGCGTTTCTGGGTGAGCAAAAACAGGAAGGCAAAATGCCGCAAAAAAGGGAAT
AAGGGCGACACGGAAATGTTGAATACTCATACTCTTCCTTTTTCAATATTATTGAAGCATTTATCAGGGT
TATTGTCTCATGAGCGGATACATATTTGAATGTATTTAGAAAAATAAACAAATAGGGGTTCCGCGCACAT
TTCCCCGAAAAGTGCCACCTGACGTCGACGGATCGGGAGATCTCCCGATCCCCTATGGTGCACTCTCAGT
ACAATCTGCTCTGATGCCGCATAGTTAAGCCAGTATCTGCTCCCTGCTTGTGTGTTGGAGGTCGCTGAGT
AGTGCGCGAGCAAAATTTAAGCTACAACAAGGCAAGGCTTGACCGACAATTGCATG
Features (pLannotate 1.2.2; 23 found; start..end, strand, type, name):
     65..444     +  enhancer       CMV enhancer: human cytomegalovirus immediate early enhancer
    445..648     +  promoter       CMV promoter: human cytomegalovirus (CMV) immediate early promoter
    644..677     +  LTR            5' LTR (truncated) (fragment): truncated 5' long terminal repeat (LTR) from HIV-1
    693..711     +  promoter       T7 promoter: promoter for bacteriophage T7 RNA polymerase
    744..768     +  protein_bind   attB1: mutant version of attB; recombination site for the Gateway® BP reaction BP Clonase™
    786..2528    +  CDS            PINK1: human PTEN-induced putative kinase 1, a mitochondria serine/threonine protein kinase
   2548..2572    -  protein_bind   attB2: mutant version of attB; recombination site for the Gateway® BP reaction BP Clonase™
   2583..3302    +  CDS            Cycle 3 GFP: Cycle 3 GFP (Crameri et al., 1996) mammalian codon-optimized
   3330..3554    +  polyA_signal   bGH poly(A) signal: bovine growth hormone polyadenylation signal
   3558..3579    +  promoter       SV40 promoter (fragment): SV40 enhancer and early promoter
   3600..4028    +  rep_origin     f1 ori (sequence partly withheld): f1 bacteriophage origin of replication; arrow indicates direction of (+) strand synthesis
   4042..4371    +  promoter       SV40 promoter: SV40 enhancer and early promoter
   4438..5229    +  CDS            neo: KKA2_KLEPN - Also known as kan, nptII. Experimental evidence at protein level: Swiss-Prot protein existence level 1. Resistance to kanamycin, neomycin, paromomycin, ribostamycin, butirosin and gentamicin B. From Klebsiella pneumoniae.
   5255..5413    +  CDS            ble (fragment): BLE_KLEPN - Experimental evidence at protein level: Swiss-Prot protein existence level 1. Binding protein with a strong affinity to the bleomycin family of antibiotics. Binds to CL990; an antimitotic-antibiotic compound. From Klebsiella pneumoniae.
   5408..5529    +  polyA_signal   SV40 poly(A) signal: SV40 polyadenylation signal
   5602..5618    -  protein_bind   lac operator: The lac repressor binds to the lac operator to inhibit transcription in E. coli. This inhibition can be relieved by adding lactose or isopropyl-β-D-thiogalactopyranoside (IPTG). lac repressor encoded by lacI
   5626..5656    -  promoter       lac promoter: promoter for the E. coli lac operon
   5671..5692    -  protein_bind   CAP binding site: CAP binding activates transcription in the presence of cAMP. E. coli catabolite activator protein
   5705..5797    -  CDS            lacI (fragment): lac repressor; lacI; The lac repressor binds to the lac operator to inhibit transcription in E. coli. This inhibition can be relieved by adding lactose or isopropyl-β-D-thiogalactopyranoside (IPTG).
   5980..6568    -  rep_origin     ori: high-copy-number ColE1/pMB1/pBR322/pUC origin of replication
   6739..7599    -  CDS            AmpR: β-lactamase; bla; confers resistance to ampicillin, carbenicillin, and related antibiotics
   7600..7704    -  promoter       AmpR promoter: bla
   7763..7815    -  misc_feature   bom (fragment): basis of mobility region from pBR322
