[The description below was written by a language model from this plasmid's Addgene catalogue record and pLannotate feature annotations shown in this document.]
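Description:
pcDNA-DEST47 PINK1 C-GFP is a mammalian expression plasmid built on the Invitrogen pcDNA-DEST47 Gateway destination backbone, carrying the human PINK1 coding sequence (PTEN-induced putative kinase 1, also known as PARK6, a mitochondrial serine/threonine kinase) fused at its C-terminus to GFP. It is propagated in E. coli through a high-copy ColE1/pUC-type origin with ampicillin selection (AmpR under its own bla promoter), and it also carries an f1 origin. For selection in mammalian cells, an SV40 early promoter drives a neomycin phosphotransferase gene terminated by an SV40 polyadenylation signal, allowing G418 selection of stable transfectants.

The expression cassette consists of the CMV immediate-early enhancer and promoter, followed by a T7 promoter that allows in vitro transcription and serves as a sequencing primer site. The 1,743 bp PINK1 open reading frame follows, then Cycle 3 GFP supplied by the backbone and a bovine growth hormone polyadenylation signal. The catalogue lists attR1 and attR2 as the cloning sites, but both sequence records annotate attB1 and attB2 flanking PINK1, which is what an LR recombination of an entry clone into the destination vector leaves behind. The short HIV-1 LTR, ble, lacI and bom fragments in the tables are partial annotation matches or backbone remnants rather than functional elements. The depositor sequence and the repository's sequencing result differ by only a few nucleotides in length and show the same feature order. The associated publication concerns the effects of recessive parkinsonism-linked PINK1 mutations on protein stability, so the construct fits expressing GFP-tagged PINK1 in cultured mammalian cells to follow its abundance and localisation.
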