Addgene plasmid #13316: pcDNA-DEST47 PINK1 C-GFP
Depositing lab: Mark Cookson. Depositing organization: National Institute on Aging (NIA). Publication: Mutations in PTEN-induced putative kinase 1 associated with recessive parkinsonism have differential effects on protein stability. Beilina A, Van Der Brug M, Ahmad R, Kesavapany S, Miller DW, Petsko GA, Cookson MR. Proc Natl Acad Sci U S A. 2005 Apr 19. 102(16):5703-8. 10.1073/pnas.0500617102 PubMed 15824318.
Backbone
  Vector backbone: pcDNA-DEST47
  Backbone manufacturer: Invitrogen
  Backbone size w/o insert (bp): 7780
  Vector type: Mammalian Expression
  Selectable markers: Neomycin (select with G418)
Growth in bacteria
  Bacterial resistance: Ampicillin, 100 μg/mL
  Growth temperature: 37°C
  Growth strain: DH5alpha
  Copy number: High Copy
Gene/Insert
  Gene/Insert name: PINK1
  Species: H. sapiens (human)
  Insert size (bp): 1743
  Entrez Gene: PINK1 (a.k.a. BRPK, PARK6)
  Tag / fusion protein: GFP (C terminal on backbone)
  Cloning method: Gateway Cloning; 5′ cloning site attR1 (not destroyed); 3′ cloning site attR2 (not destroyed)
  Sequencing primers: 5′ T7
Terms and licenses: Academic/Nonprofit Terms; Industry Terms: Not Available to Industry
How to cite: pcDNA-DEST47 PINK1 C-GFP was a gift from Mark Cookson (Addgene plasmid # 13316 ; http://n2t.net/addgene:13316 ; RRID:Addgene_13316)
