>Addgene plasmid #13316 | pcDNA-DEST47 PINK1 C-GFP | addgene partial sequence | sequence record 19677 | T7 5'-TAATACGACTCACTATAGGG-3'
ACAAGTTTGTACAAAAAAGCAGGCTTGAAGGAATTCGGTACCATGGCGGTGCGACAGGCGCTGGGCCGCG
GCCTGCAGCTGGGTCGAGCGCTGCTGCTGCGCTTCACGGGCAAGCCCGGCCGGGCCTACGGCTTGGGGCG
GCCGGGCCCGGCGGCGGGCTGTGTCCGCGGGGAGCGTCCAGGCTGGGCCGCAGGACCGGGCGCGGAGCCT
CGCAGGGTCGGGCTCGGGCTCCCTAACCGTCTCCGCTTCTTCCGCCAGTCGGTGGCCGGGCTGGCGGCGC
GGTTGCAGCGGCAGTTCGTGGTGCGGGCCTGGGGCTGCGCGGGCCCTTGCGGCCGGGCAGTCTTTCTGGC
CTTCTGGCTAGGGCTGGGCCTCATCGAGGAAAAACAGGCGGAGAGCCGGCGGGCGGTCTCGGCCTGT
