>Addgene plasmid #13316 | pcDNA-DEST47 PINK1 C-GFP | addgene partial sequence | sequence record 99080 | GFP-R 5'-CCATCTAATTCAACAAGAATTGGGACAAC-3'
CTTCTCCTTTGCTAGCCATTCTAGATCGAACCACTTTGTACAAGAAAGCTGGGTTGCGGCCGCACTCGAG
CTTCAGGGCTGCCCTCCATGAGCAGAGGAGGAGGGCTGCCTGGCAGAGCGTTTCACACTCCAGGTTAGCC
AGAAAGAGCATCTTCATTTTTGTTTCCACACAACACTTCTCTGTGAGCCTGTTGGCCAACAAAGTGGCGG
CCGATTGTTGGAGGAGCCAGCCAACCATCTTGTCTAACTTCAGATTCTTCAGGGCTAGAATATGTTCACC
CCAGAGGCTTAGATGAAGCACATTTGCGGCTACTCGGGCAGATGGTCTCTTGCTGGCCTCTCGCTGGAGC
AGTGCCCTCACCAACTGTCTCACGTCTGGAGGCACTGACTCGGGCAGTGCAGGTAGCTGAGCCTCTTGGT
AGCTGCGGCTTTCAAGGTGGGCCTTGCCCTGGCCGTAGAAGGGATTGACAAGCCCGAAGATTTCATAGGC
GATGGCTCCCACTGCCCAGGCATCAGCCTTGCTGTAGTCAATCACTGCCCTGGGGCCAGGACGGGCCGTG
GACACCTCTGGGGCCATCAGACAGCCGTTTCCGCCCCGATCCACGTACCAGCTGCTGAAGGGCAACTGCA
GGCCGATGCTCTCATCAGCCAGGCAGCAGCCAAAATCTGCGATCACCAGCCAGGGGCAGCCGTCTGGGTC
CAGCTCCACAAGGATGTTGTCGGATTTCAGGTCTCTGTGCGCGATGCCCTGTTGAACCAGATGGTCCACG
CCTTCCAGCAGCTGCAG
