>Addgene plasmid #13316 | pcDNA-DEST47 PINK1 C-GFP | addgene partial sequence | sequence record 99081 | CMV-F 5'-CGCAAATGGGCGGTAGGCGTG-3'
CAGAGCTCTCTGGCTAACTAGAGAACCCACTGCTTACTGGCTTATCGAAATTAATACGACTCACTATAGG
GAGACCCAAGCTGGCTAGTTAAGCTTGATCAAACAAGTTTGTACAAAAAAGCAGGCTTGAAGGAATTCGG
TACCATGGCGGTGCGACAGGCGCTGGGCCGCGGCCTGCAGCTGGGTCGAGCGCTGCTGCTGCGCTTCACG
GGCAAGCCCGGCCGGGCCTACGGCTTGGGGCGGCCGGGCCCGGCGGCGGGCTGTGTCCGCGGGGAGCGTC
CAGGCTGGGCCGCAGGACCGGGCGCGGAGCCTCGCAGGGTCGGGCTCGGGCTCCCTAACCGTCTCCGCTT
CTTCCGCCAGTCGGTGGCCGGGCTGGC
